Addgene plasmid #171617: pAAV-pCMV-TM-KA2-CaM-NES-TevN-AsLOV2-TEVseq-tTA
Purpose: AAV Soma-targeted Cal-Light with KA2
Depositing lab: Hyungbae Kwon. Depositing organization: Johns Hopkins University and School of Medicine. Publication: Tagging active neurons by soma-targeted Cal-Light. Hyun JH, Nagahama K, Namkung H, Mignocchi N, Roh SE, Hannan P, Krussel S, Kwak C, McElroy A, Liu B, Cui M, Lee S, Lee D, Huganir RL, Worley PF, Sawa A, Kwon HB. Nat Commun. 2022 Dec 12;13(1):7692. doi: 10.1038/s41467-022-35406-y. PubMed 36509775.
Backbone
  Vector backbone: pAAV
  Total vector size (bp): 7228
  Vector type: Mammalian Expression, AAV, Synthetic Biology
Growth in bacteria
  Bacterial resistance: Ampicillin, 100 μg/mL
  Growth temperature: 30°C
  Growth strain: NEB Stable
  Copy number: High Copy
Gene/Insert
  Gene/Insert name: TM-KA2-CaM-NES-TevN-AsLOV2-TEVseq-tTA
  Species: Synthetic
  Insert size (bp): 3101
  Promoter: CMV
  Tag / fusion protein: Myc
  Cloning method: Restriction Enzyme; 5′ cloning site N/A (unknown if destroyed); 3′ cloning site N/A (unknown if destroyed)
  Sequencing primers: 5′ N/A
Terms and licenses: Academic/Nonprofit Terms; Industry Terms: Not Available to Industry
Depositor comments: Please visit https://www.biorxiv.org/content/10.1101/2021.10.13.464095v1 for bioRxiv preprint.
How to cite: pAAV-pCMV-TM-KA2-CaM-NES-TevN-AsLOV2-TEVseq-tTA was a gift from Hyungbae Kwon (Addgene plasmid # 171617 ; http://n2t.net/addgene:171617 ; RRID:Addgene_171617)
