[The description below was written by a language model from this plasmid's Addgene catalogue record and pLannotate feature annotations shown in this document.]
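Description:
pAAV-pCMV-TM-KA2-CaM-NES-TevN-AsLOV2-TEVseq-tTA is an AAV transfer plasmid of about 7.2 kb for mammalian, chiefly neuronal, expression of one half of the soma-targeted Cal-Light system. It is maintained in bacteria through a high-copy ColE1/pUC-type origin with ampicillin resistance, and it also carries an f1 origin. The expression cassette lies between AAV2 inverted terminal repeats, which allow it to be packaged into recombinant AAV. The sequence annotation finds a complete ITR on the 3′ side but only short fragments on the 5′ side. This may reflect the difficulty of sequencing these repeats rather than a true deletion.

A CMV promoter (annotated as the simian CMV IE94 enhancer/promoter) drives a roughly 3.1 kb synthetic fusion that ends at an SV40 polyadenylation signal. The fusion begins with an Igκ leader and a PDGFRβ transmembrane domain, which anchor it in the membrane. Next comes the first 150 residues of kainate receptor subunit KA2, which restrict it to the neuronal soma. These are followed by calmodulin, a nuclear export signal, and the N-terminal fragment of TEV protease. The remaining parts are the AsLOV2 light-sensing domain (mislabelled miniSOG by the automated annotation, as both are related LOV domains), a TEV cleavage sequence, and the tTA transactivator (TetR fused to VP16). A Myc tag is recorded in the catalogue but is not annotated in the feature table.

By design, calcium elevation lets calmodulin recruit a partner carrying the complementary TEV fragment, supplied from a separate construct, which reconstitutes the protease. Blue light then uncages the cleavage site held by AsLOV2. Only when both occur together is tTA released to enter the nucleus and activate a TRE-driven reporter or effector. This coincidence requirement allows neurons that are active during a chosen light window to be tagged, with reduced signal from neurites.
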