Features (pLannotate 1.2.2; 23 found; start..end, strand, type, name):
     12..39      +  repeat_region  AAV2 ITR (fragment): inverted terminal repeat of adeno-associated virus serotype 2 inverted
     68..86      +  repeat_region  AAV2 ITR (fragment): inverted terminal repeat of adeno-associated virus serotype 2 inverted
    141..159     -  CDS            lacZα (fragment): LacZα fragment of β-galactosidase; lacZ fragment
    166..1143    +  promoter       CMV IE94 promoter: enhancer/promoter region of simian cytomegalovirus major immediate early transcription unit IE94
   1179..1197    +  promoter       SP6 promoter: promoter for bacteriophage SP6 RNA polymerase
   1216..1278    +  sig_peptide    Igκ leader: leader sequence from mouse immunoglobulin κ light chain
   1312..1458    +  CDS            PDGFRβ TM domain: transmembrane domain from platelet derived growth factor receptor beta
   1489..1938    +  CDS            KA2: first 150 residues of the mouse kainate receptor subunit 2 mediates targeting to the neuronal soma (Shemesh et al., 2017)
   1960..2400    +  CDS            calmodulin: calcium-binding protein
   2470..2856    +  CDS            POLG_TEV (fragment): Experimental evidence at protein level: Swiss-Prot protein existence level 1. [Nuclear inclusion protein A]: has RNA-binding and proteolytic activities. From Tobacco etch virus (TEV).
   2905..3222    +  CDS            miniSOG: miniSOG is a basic (constitutively fluorescent) cyan fluorescent protein published in 2011, derived from Arabidopsis thaliana. It requires the cofactor flavin for fluorescence.
   3313..3929    +  CDS            TetR (fragment): tetracycline repressor TetR; tetR from transposon Tn10; TetR binds to the tetracycline operator tetO to inhibit transcription. This inhibition can be relieved by adding tetracycline or doxycycline.
   4081..4314    +  CDS            VP16 AD: transcriptional activation domain of herpes simplex virus protein VP16 (Triezenberg et al., 1988; Cousens et al., 1989); UL48
   4327..4345    -  promoter       T7 promoter: promoter for bacteriophage T7 RNA polymerase
   4350..4484    -  polyA_signal   SV40 poly(A) signal: SV40 polyadenylation signal
   4513..4653    +  repeat_region  AAV2 ITR: inverted terminal repeat of adeno-associated virus serotype 2 inverted
   4658..4709    -  misc_feature   bom (fragment): basis of mobility region from pBR322
   4728..5183    +  rep_origin     f1 ori (sequence partly withheld): f1 bacteriophage origin of replication; arrow indicates direction of (+) strand synthesis
   5184..5233    -  misc_feature   bom (fragment): basis of mobility region from pBR322
   5335..5370    -  CDS            rop (fragment): Rop protein, which maintains plasmids at low copy number; rop
   5465..5569    +  promoter       AmpR promoter: bla
   5570..6430    +  CDS            AmpR: β-lactamase; bla; confers resistance to ampicillin, carbenicillin, and related antibiotics
   6601..7189    +  rep_origin     ori: high-copy-number ColE1/pMB1/pBR322/pUC origin of replication
>Addgene plasmid #171617 | pAAV-pCMV-TM-KA2-CaM-NES-TevN-AsLOV2-TEVseq-tTA | addgene full sequence | sequence record 337520 | Addgene NGS Result
CCTGCAGGCAGCTGCGCGCTCGCTCGCTCACTGAGGCCGCCCGGGCGTCGGGCGACCTTTGGTCGCCCGG
CCTCAGTGAGCGAGCGCGCAGAGAGGGAGTGGCCAACTCCATCACTAGGGGTTCCTGCGGCCGCACGCGT
CTCTTCGCTATTACGCCAGTCGACCGCCAATTCAATATGGCGTATATGGACTCATGCCAATTCAATATGG
TGGATCTGGACCTGTGCCAATTCAATATGGCGTATATGGACTCGTGCCAATTCAATATGGTGGATCTGGA
CCCCAGCCAATTCAATATGGCGGACTTGGCACCATGCCAATTCAATATGGCGGACCTGGCACTGTGCCAA
CTGGGGAGGGGTCTACTTGGCACGGTGCCAAGTTTGAGGAGGGGTCTTGGCCCTGTGCCAAGTCCGCCAT
ATTGAATTGGCATGGTGCCAATAATGGCGGCCATATTGGCTATATGCCAGGATCAATATATAGGCAATAT
CCAATATGGCCCTATGCCAATATGGCTATTGGCCAGGTTCAATACTATGTATTGGCCCTATGCCATATAG
TATTCCATATATGGGTTTTCCTATTGACGTAGATAGCCCCTCCCAATGGGCGGTCCCATATACCATATAT
GGGGCTTCCTAATACCGCCCATAGCCACTCCCCCATTGACGTCAATGGTCTCTATATATGGTCTTTCCTA
TTGACGTCATATGGGCGGTCCTATTGACGTATATGGCGCCTCCCCCATTGACGTCAATTACGGTAAATGG
CCCGCCTGGCTCAATGCCCATTGACGTCAATAGGACCACCCACCATTGACGTCAATGGGATGGCTCATTG
CCCATTCATATCCGTTCTCACGCCCCCTATTGACGTCAATGACGGTAAATGGCCCACTTGGCAGTACATC
AATATCTATTAATAGTAACTTGGCAAGTACATTACTATTGGAAGTACGCCAGGGTACATTGGCAGTACTC
CCATTGACGTCAATGGCGGTAAATGGCCCGCGATGGCTGCCAAGTACATCCCCATTGACGTCAATGGGGA
GGGGCAATGACGCAAATGGGCGTTCCATTGACGTAAATGGGCGGTAGGCGTGCCTAATGGGAGGTCTATA
TAAGCAATGCTCGTTTAGGGAACCGCCATTCTGCCTGGGGACGTCGGAGCAAGCTTTCATTTAGGTGACA
CTATAGAATACAAGCTACTTGTTCTATGGAGACAGACACACTCCTGCTATGGGTACTGCTGCTCTGGGTT
CCAGGTTCCACTGGTGACGAACAAAAACTCATCTCAGAAGAGGATCTGAATGCTGTGGGCCAGGACACGC
AGGAGGTCATCGTGGTGCCACACTCCTTGCCCTTTAAGGTGGTGGTGATCTCAGCCATCCTGGCCCTGGT
GGTGCTCACCATCATCTCCCTTATCATCCTCATCATGCTTTGGCAGAAGAAGCCACGTGGTGGCTCTGGA
GGTCTCGAGGGAGGTACCATGCCCGCCGAACTGCTGCTGCTGCTGATTGTCGCTTTTGCTAACCCTTCTT
GCCAGGTGCTGTCTTCTCTGAGGATGGCCGCTATTCTGGACGATCAGACCGTGTGCGGAAGAGGAGAGAG
GCTGGCACTGGCACTGGCTAGGGAGCAGATCAATGGCATCATTGAAGTGCCTGCAAAGGCCCGGGTCGAG
GTGGACATTTTCGAACTGCAGAGAGATAGCCAGTACGAGACCACAGACACCATGTGCCAGATCCTGCCAA
AAGGAGTGGTCTCCGTCCTGGGACCAAGCTCCTCTCCTGCTTCTGCAAGTACCGTGTCTCACATTTGTGG
CGAGAAGGAAATCCCCCATATCAAGGTCGGGCCAGAGGAAACACCCAGGCTGCAGTACCTGCGCTTCGCC
TCAGTGAGCCTGTATCCATCAAACGAGGATGTGTCACTGGCAGTCAGCGGAGGTAGCCTCGAGATGCCGG
ACCAACTGACTGAAGAGCAGATCGCAGAATTTAAAGAGGCTTTCTCCCTATTTGACAAGGACGGGGATGG
GACAATAACAACCAAGGAGCTGGGGACGGTGATGCGGTCTCTGGGGCAGAACCCCACAGAAGCAGAGCTG
CAAGACATGATCAATGAAGTAGATGCCGACGGTGACGGCACAATCGACTTCCCTGAGTTCCTGACAATGA
TGGCAAGAAAAATGAAATACAGGGACACGGAAGAAGAAATTAGAGAAGCGTTCGGTGTGTTTGATAAGGA
TGGCAATGGCTACATCAGTGCAGCAGAGCTTCGCCACGTGATGACAAACCTTGGAGAGAAGTTAACAGAT
GAAGAGGTTGATGAAATGATCAGGGAAGCAGACATCGATGGGGATGGTCAGGTAAACTACGAAGAGTTTG
TACAAATGATGACAGCGAAGGCATGCGGTGGCGGTGGCTCTGGAGGTGGTGGGTCCGGAGGAGGCGGCCG
CTCCGGTGGATCCATGCTTCAACTTCCTCCTCTTGAACGTCTTACTCTCGAAATGGGCGAGAGCCTGTTC
AAGGGACCTAGGGACTACAACCCTATCAGTAGCACAATTTGTCACCTGACCAACGAGAGTGATGGCCACA
CAACAAGCCTGTACGGCATCGGGTTCGGACCCTTTATCATCACCAACAAGCACCTGTTCAGGCGGAATAA
TGGCACTCTGCTGGTGCAGAGCCTGCACGGGGTGTTCAAAGTGAAGAACACAACCACTCTGCAGCAGCAC
CTGATCGATGGGCGGGATATGATCATCATTAGGATGCCCAAGGACTTCCCCCCTTTTCCTCAGAAACTGA
AGTTCCGAGAGCCCCAGAGAGAGGAGAGAATCTGTCTGGTGACCACAAACTTTCAGGAGCTCGGTAGTGG
TAGTGGGGAGTTTCTGGCAACCACACTGGAACGGATCGAGAAAAATTTCGTGATTACTGATCCGAGACTG
CCTGACAACCCAATCATTTTTGCGAGCGATTCCTTCCTGCAGCTGACAGAATATTCTCGGGAAGAGATCC
TGGGGCGCAATTGCCGTTTTCTGCAGGGACCCGAGACAGACCGTGCCACTGTTCGGAAAATCAGAGATGC
TATTGACAACCAGACTGAAGTGACCGTTCAGCTGATCAATTATACCAAGAGCGGCAAGAAGTTCTGGAAC
GTGTTCCACCTGCAGCCGATGCGCGATTATAAGGGCGACGTCCAGTACTTCATTGGCGTGCAGCTGGATG
GCACCGAACGTCTTCATGGCGCCGCTGAGCGTGAGGCGGTCTGCCTGATCAAAAAGACAGCCTTTCAGAT
TGAGAACCTGTACTTCCAGGGCTCTAGATTAGATAAAAGTAAAGTGATTAACAGCGCATTAGAGCTGCTT
AATGAGGTCGGAATCGAAGGTTTAACAACCCGTAAACTCGCCCAGAAGCTAGGTGTAGAGCAGCCTACAT
TGTATTGGCATGTAAAAAATAAGCGGGCTTTGCTCGACGCCTTAGCCATTGAGATGTTAGATAGGCACCA
TACTCACTTTTGCCCTTTAGAAGGGGAAAGCTGGCAAGATTTTTTACGTAATAACGCTAAAAGTTTTAGA
TGTGCTTTACTAAGTCATCGCGATGGAGCAAAAGTACATTTAGGTACACGGCCTACAGAAAAACAGTATG
AAACTCTCGAAAATCAATTAGCCTTTTTATGCCAACAAGGTTTTTCACTAGAGAATGCATTATATGCACT
CAGCGCTGTGGGGCATTTTACTTTAGGTTGCGTATTGGAAGATCAAGAGCATCAAGTCGCTAAAGAAGAA
AGGGAAACACCTACTACTGATAGTATGCCGCCATTATTACGACAAGCTATCGAATTATTTGATCACCAAG
GTGCAGAGCCAGCCTTCTTATTCGGCCTTGAATTGATCATATGCGGATTAGAAAAACAACTTAAATGTGA
AAGTGGGTCCGCGTACAGCCGCGCGCGTACGAAAAACAATTACGGGTCTACCATCGAGGGCCTGCTCGAT
CTCCCGGACGACGACGCCCCCGAAGAGGCGGGGCTGGCGGCTCCGCGCCTGTCCTTTCTCCCCGCGGGAC
ACACGCGCAGACTGTCGACGGCCCCCCCGACCGATGTCAGCCTGGGGGACGAGCTCCACTTAGACGGCGA
GGACGTGGCGATGGCGCATGCCGACGCGCTAGACGATTTCGATCTGGACATGTTGGGGGACGGGGATTCC
CCGGGTCCGGGATTTACCCCCCACGACTCCGCCCCCTACGGCGCTCTGGATATGGCCGACTTCGAGTTTG
AGCAGATGTTTACCGATGCCCTTGGAATTGACGAGTACGGTGGGTAGGCTAGCCTCCCTATAGTGAGTCG
TATTACGTAGATCCAGACATGATAAGATACATTGATGAGTTTGGACAAACCACAACTAGAATGCAGTGAA
AAAAATGCTTTATTTGTGAAATTTGTGATGCTATTGCTTTATTTGTAACCATTATAAGCTGCAATAAACA
AGTTGGTAACCACGTGCGGACCGAGCGGCCGCAGGAACCCCTAGTGATGGAGTTGGCCACTCCCTCTCTG
CGCGCTCGCTCGCTCACTGAGGCCGGGCGACCAAAGGTCGCCCGACGCCCGGGCTTTGCCCGGGCGGCCT
CAGTGAGCGAGCGAGCGCGCAGCTGCCTGCAGGGGCGCCTGATGCGGTATTTTCTCCTTACGCATCTGTG
CGGTATTTCACACCGCATA
[95 nt withheld, positions 4710-4804]
T
[46 nt withheld, positions 4806-4851]
C
[141 nt withheld, positions 4853-4993]
CCTTTGACGTTGGAGTCCACGTTCTTT
[37 nt withheld, positions 5021-5057]
ACTCTATCTCGGGCTATTCTTTTGATTTATAAGGGATTTTGCCGATTTCGGTCTATTGGTTAAAAAATGA
GCTGATTTAACAAAAATTTAACGCGAATTTTAACAAAATATTAACGTTTACAATTTTATGGTGCACTCTC
AGTACAATCTGCTCTGATGCCGCATAGTTAAGCCAGCCCCGACACCCGCCAACACCCGCTGACGCGCCCT
GACGGGCTTGTCTGCTCCCGGCATCCGCTTACAGACAAGCTGTGACCGTCTCCGGGAGCTGCATGTGTCA
GAGGTTTTCACCGTCATCACCGAAACGCGCGAGACGAAAGGGCCTCGTGATACGCCTATTTTTATAGGTT
AATGTCATGATAATAATGGTTTCTTAGACGTCAGGTGGCACTTTTCGGGGAAATGTGCGCGGAACCCCTA
TTTGTTTATTTTTCTAAATACATTCAAATATGTATCCGCTCATGAGACAATAACCCTGATAAATGCTTCA
ATAATATTGAAAAAGGAAGAGTATGAGTATTCAACATTTCCGTGTCGCCCTTATTCCCTTTTTTGCGGCA
TTTTGCCTTCCTGTTTTTGCTCACCCAGAAACGCTGGTGAAAGTAAAAGATGCTGAAGATCAGTTGGGTG
CACGAGTGGGTTACATCGAACTGGATCTCAACAGCGGTAAGATCCTTGAGAGTTTTCGCCCCGAAGAACG
TTTTCCAATGATGAGCACTTTTAAAGTTCTGCTATGTGGCGCGGTATTATCCCGTATTGACGCCGGGCAA
GAGCAACTCGGTCGCCGCATACACTATTCTCAGAATGACTTGGTTGAGTACTCACCAGTCACAGAAAAGC
ATCTTACGGATGGCATGACAGTAAGAGAATTATGCAGTGCTGCCATAACCATGAGTGATAACACTGCGGC
CAACTTACTTCTGACAACGATCGGAGGACCGAAGGAGCTAACCGCTTTTTTGCACAACATGGGGGATCAT
GTAACTCGCCTTGATCGTTGGGAACCGGAGCTGAATGAAGCCATACCAAACGACGAGCGTGACACCACGA
TGCCTGTAGCAATGGCAACAACGTTGCGCAAACTATTAACTGGCGAACTACTTACTCTAGCTTCCCGGCA
ACAATTAATAGACTGGATGGAGGCGGATAAAGTTGCAGGACCACTTCTGCGCTCGGCCCTTCCGGCTGGC
TGGTTTATTGCTGATAAATCTGGAGCCGGTGAGCGTGGGTCTCGCGGTATCATTGCAGCACTGGGGCCAG
ATGGTAAGCCCTCCCGTATCGTAGTTATCTACACGACGGGGAGTCAGGCAACTATGGATGAACGAAATAG
ACAGATCGCTGAGATAGGTGCCTCACTGATTAAGCATTGGTAACTGTCAGACCAAGTTTACTCATATATA
CTTTAGATTGATTTAAAACTTCATTTTTAATTTAAAAGGATCTAGGTGAAGATCCTTTTTGATAATCTCA
TGACCAAAATCCCTTAACGTGAGTTTTCGTTCCACTGAGCGTCAGACCCCGTAGAAAAGATCAAAGGATC
TTCTTGAGATCCTTTTTTTCTGCGCGTAATCTGCTGCTTGCAAACAAAAAAACCACCGCTACCAGCGGTG
GTTTGTTTGCCGGATCAAGAGCTACCAACTCTTTTTCCGAAGGTAACTGGCTTCAGCAGAGCGCAGATAC
CAAATACTGTTCTTCTAGTGTAGCCGTAGTTAGGCCACCACTTCAAGAACTCTGTAGCACCGCCTACATA
CCTCGCTCTGCTAATCCTGTTACCAGTGGCTGCTGCCAGTGGCGATAAGTCGTGTCTTACCGGGTTGGAC
TCAAGACGATAGTTACCGGATAAGGCGCAGCGGTCGGGCTGAACGGGGGGTTCGTGCACACAGCCCAGCT
TGGAGCGAACGACCTACACCGAACTGAGATACCTACAGCGTGAGCTATGAGAAAGCGCCACGCTTCCCGA
AGGGAGAAAGGCGGACAGGTATCCGGTAAGCGGCAGGGTCGGAACAGGAGAGCGCACGAGGGAGCTTCCA
GGGGGAAACGCCTGGTATCTTTATAGTCCTGTCGGGTTTCGCCACCTCTGACTTGAGCGTCGATTTTTGT
GATGCTCGTCAGGGGGGCGGAGCCTATGGAAAAACGCCAGCAACGCGGCCTTTTTACGGTTCCTGGCCTT
TTGCTGGCCTTTTGCTCACATGT
